>Addgene plasmid #35515 | pLenti-CaMKIIa-Mac 3.0-EYFP | depositor full sequence | sequence record 43449 | pLenti-CaMKIIa-Mac 3.0-EYFP sequence 11011 bps
GTCAGGTGGCACTTTTCGGGGAAATGTGCGCGGAACCCCTATTTGTTTATTTTTCTAAATACATTCAAAT
ATGTATCCGCTCATGAGACAATAACCCTGATAAATGCTTCAATAATATTGAAAAAGGAAGAGTATGAGTA
TTCAACATTTCCGTGTCGCCCTTATTCCCTTTTTTGCGGCATTTTGCCTTCCTGTTTTTGCTCACCCAGA
AACGCTGGTGAAAGTAAAAGATGCTGAAGATCAGTTGGGTGCACGAGTGGGTTACATCGAACTGGATCTC
AACAGCGGTAAGATCCTTGAGAGTTTTCGCCCCGAAGAACGTTTTCCAATGATGAGCACTTTTAAAGTTC
TGCTATGTGGCGCGGTATTATCCCGTATTGACGCCGGGCAAGAGCAACTCGGTCGCCGCATACACTATTC
TCAGAATGACTTGGTTGAGTACTCACCAGTCACAGAAAAGCATCTTACGGATGGCATGACAGTAAGAGAA
TTATGCAGTGCTGCCATAACCATGAGTGATAACACTGCGGCCAACTTACTTCTGACAACGATCGGAGGAC
CGAAGGAGCTAACCGCTTTTTTGCACAACATGGGGGATCATGTAACTCGCCTTGATCGTTGGGAACCGGA
GCTGAATGAAGCCATACCAAACGACGAGCGTGACACCACGATGCCTGTAGCAATGGCAACAACGTTGCGC
AAACTATTAACTGGCGAACTACTTACTCTAGCTTCCCGGCAACAATTAATAGACTGGATGGAGGCGGATA
AAGTTGCAGGACCACTTCTGCGCTCGGCCCTTCCGGCTGGCTGGTTTATTGCTGATAAATCTGGAGCCGG
TGAGCGTGGGTCTCGCGGTATCATTGCAGCACTGGGGCCAGATGGTAAGCCCTCCCGTATCGTAGTTATC
TACACGACGGGGAGTCAGGCAACTATGGATGAACGAAATAGACAGATCGCTGAGATAGGTGCCTCACTGA
TTAAGCATTGGTAACTGTCAGACCAAGTTTACTCATATATACTTTAGATTGATTTAAAACTTCATTTTTA
ATTTAAAAGGATCTAGGTGAAGATCCTTTTTGATAATCTCATGACCAAAATCCCTTAACGTGAGTTTTCG
TTCCACTGAGCGTCAGACCCCGTAGAAAAGATCAAAGGATCTTCTTGAGATCCTTTTTTTCTGCGCGTAA
TCTGCTGCTTGCAAACAAAAAAACCACCGCTACCAGCGGTGGTTTGTTTGCCGGATCAAGAGCTACCAAC
TCTTTTTCCGAAGGTAACTGGCTTCAGCAGAGCGCAGATACCAAATACTGTTCTTCTAGTGTAGCCGTAG
TTAGGCCACCACTTCAAGAACTCTGTAGCACCGCCTACATACCTCGCTCTGCTAATCCTGTTACCAGTGG
CTGCTGCCAGTGGCGATAAGTCGTGTCTTACCGGGTTGGACTCAAGACGATAGTTACCGGATAAGGCGCA
GCGGTCGGGCTGAACGGGGGGTTCGTGCACACAGCCCAGCTTGGAGCGAACGACCTACACCGAACTGAGA
TACCTACAGCGTGAGCTATGAGAAAGCGCCACGCTTCCCGAAGGGAGAAAGGCGGACAGGTATCCGGTAA
GCGGCAGGGTCGGAACAGGAGAGCGCACGAGGGAGCTTCCAGGGGGAAACGCCTGGTATCTTTATAGTCC
TGTCGGGTTTCGCCACCTCTGACTTGAGCGTCGATTTTTGTGATGCTCGTCAGGGGGGCGGAGCCTATGG
AAAAACGCCAGCAACGCGGCCTTTTTACGGTTCCTGGCCTTTTGCTGGCCTTTTGCTCACATGTTCTTTC
CTGCGTTATCCCCTGATTCTGTGGATAACCGTATTACCGCCTTTGAGTGAGCTGATACCGCTCGCCGCAG
CCGAACGACCGAGCGCAGCGAGTCAGTGAGCGAGGAAGCGGAAGAGCGCCCAATACGCAAACCGCCTCTC
CCCGCGCGTTGGCCGATTCATTAATGCAGCTGGCACGACAGGTTTCCCGACTGGAAAGCGGGCAGTGAGC
GCAACGCAATTAATGTGAGTTAGCTCACTCATTAGGCACCCCAGGCTTTACACTTTATGCTTCCGGCTCG
TATGTTGTGTGGAATTGTGAGCGGATAACAATTTCACACAGGAAACAGCTATGACCATGATTACGCCAAG
CTCTAGCTAGAGGTCGACGGTATACAGACATGATAAGATACATTGATGAGTTTGGACAAACCACAACTAG
AATGCAGTGAAAAAAATGCTTTATTTGTGAAATTTGTGATGCTATTGCTTTATTTGTAACCATTATAAGC
TGCAATAAACAAGTTGGGGTGGGCGAAGAACTCCAGCATGAGATCCCCGCGCTGGAGGATCATCCAGCCG
GCGTCCCGGAAAACGATTCCGAAGCCCAACCTTTCATAGAAGGCGGCGGTGGAATCGAAATCTCGTAGCA
CGTGTCAGTCCTGCTCCTCGGCCACGAAGTGCACGCAGTTGCCGGCCGGGTCGCGCAGGGCGAACTCCCG
CCCCCACGGCTGCTCGCCGATCTCGGTCATGGCCGGCCCGGAGGCGTCCCGGAAGTTCGTGGACACGACC
TCCGACCACTCGGCGTACAGCTCGTCCAGGCCGCGCACCCACACCCAGGCCAGGGTGTTGTCCGGCACCA
CCTGGTCCTGGACCGCGCTGATGAACAGGGTCACGTCGTCCCGGACCACACCGGCGAAGTCGTCCTCCAC
GAAGTCCCGGGAGAACCCGAGCCGGTCGGTCCAGAACTCGACCGCTCCGGCGACGTCGCGCGCGGTGAGC
ACCGGAACGGCACTGGTCAACTTGGCCATGGTTTAGTTCCTCACCTTGTCGTATTATACTATGCCGATAT
ACTATGCCGATGATTAATTGTCAACACGTGCTGATCAGATCCGAAAATGGATATACAAGCTCCCGGGAGC
TTTTTGCAAAAGCCTAGGCCTCCAAAAAAGCCTCCTCACTACTTCTGGAATAGCTCAGAGGCAGAGGCGG
CCTCGGCCTCTGCATAAATAAAAAAAATTAGTCAGCCATGGGGCGGAGAATGGGCGGAACTGGGCGGAGT
TAGGGGCGGGATGGGCGGAGTTAGGGGCGGGACTATGGTTGCTGACTAATTGAGATGCATGCTTTGCATA
CTTCTGCCTGCTGGGGAGCCTGGGGACTTTCCACACCTGGTTGCTGACTAATTGAGATGCATGCTTTGCA
TACTTCTGCCTGCTGGGGAGCCTGGGGACTTTCCACACCCTAACTGACACACATTCCACAGAATTAATTC
GCGTTAAATTTTTGTTAAATCAGCTCATTTTTTAACCAATAGGCCGAAATCGGCAAAATCCCTTATAAAT
CAAAAGAATAGACCGAGATAGGGT
[37 nt withheld, positions 3385-3421]
AAAGAACGTGGACTCCAACGTCAAAGG
[49 nt withheld, positions 3449-3497]
T
[91 nt withheld, positions 3499-3589]
G
[124 nt withheld, positions 3591-3714]
GGGGATACCCCCTAGAGCCCCAGCTGGTTCTTTCCGCCTCAGAAGCCATAGAGCCCACCGCATCCCCAGC
ATGCCTGCTATTGTCTTCCCAATCCTCCCCCTTGCTGTCCTGCCCCACCCCACCCCCCAGAATAGAATGA
CACCTACTCAGACAATGCGATGCAATTTCCTCATTTTATTAGGAAAGGACAGTGGGAGTGGCACCTTCCA
GGGTCAAGGAAGGCACGGGGGAGGGGCAAACAACAGATGGCTGGCAACTAGAAGGCACAGTCGAGGCTGA
TCAGCGGGTTTAAACGGGCCCTGCTAGAGATTTTCCACACTGACTAAAAGGGTCTGAGGGATCTCTAGTT
ACCAGAGTCACACAACAGACGGGCACACACTACTTGAAGCACTCAAGGCAAGCTTTATTGAGGCTTAAGC
AGTGGGTTCCCTAGTTAGCCAGAGAGCTCCCAGGCTCAGATCTGGTCTAACCAGAGAGACCCAGTACAGT
CCGGATGCAGCTCTCGGGCCATGTGATGAAATGCTAGGCGGCTGTCAAACCTCCACTCTAATACTTCTCT
CTCCGGGTCATCCATCCCATGCAGGCTCACAGGGTGTAACAAGCGGGTGTTCTCTCCTTCATTGGCTTCT
TCTACCTTCTCTTGCTCAACTGGTACTAGCTTGTAGCACCATCCAAAGGTCAGTGGATATCTGATCCCTG
GCCCTGGTGTGTAGTTCTGCCAATCAGGGAAGTAGCCTTGTGTGTGGTAGATCCACAGATCAAGGATATC
TTGTCTTCGTTGGGAGTGAATTAGCCCTTCCAGTCCCCCCTTTTCTTTTAAAAAGTGGCTAAGATCTACA
GCTGCCTTGTAAGTCATTGGTCTTAAAGGTACCTGAGGTGTGACTGGAAAACCCACCTCCTCCTCCTCTT
GTGCTTCTAGCCAGGCACAATCAGCATTGGTAGCTGCTGTATTGCTACTTGTGATTGCTCCATGTTTTTC
TAGGTCTCGAGGTCGACGGTATCGATGCGGGGAGGCGGCCCAAAGGGAGATCCGACTCGTCTGAGGGCGA
AGGCGAAGACGCGGAAGAGGCCGCAGAGCCGGCAGCAGGCCGCGGGAAGGAAGGTCCGCTGGATTGAGGG
CCGAAGGGACGTAGCAGAAGGACGTCCCGCGCAGAATCCAGGTGGCAACACAGGCGAGCAGCCAAGGAAA
GGACGATGATTTCCCCGACAACACCACGGAATTGTCAGTGCCCAACAGCCGAGCCCCTGTCCAGCAGCGG
GCAAGGCAGGCGGCGATGAGTTCCGCCGTGGCAATAGGGAGGGGGAAAGCGAAAGTCCCGGAAAGGAGCT
GACAGGTGGTGGCAATGCCCCAACCAGTGGGGGTTGCGTCAGCAAACACAGTGCACACCACGCCACGTTG
CCTGACAACGGGCCACAACTCCTCATAAAGAGACAGCAACCAGGATTTATACAAGGAGGAGAAAATGAAA
GCCATACGGGAAGCAATAGCATGATACAAAGGCATTAAAGCAGCGTATCCACATAGCGTAAAAGGAGCAA
CATAGTTAAGAATACCAGTCAATCTTTCACAAATTTTGTAATCCAGAGGTTGATTATCGATAAGCTTGAT
ATCGAATTCTCATTACACCTCGTTCTCGTAGCAGAACTTGTACAGCTCGTCCATGCCGAGAGTGATCCCG
GCGGCGGTCACGAACTCCAGCAGGACCATGTGATCGCGCTTCTCGTTGGGGTCTTTGCTCAGGGCGGACT
GGTAGCTCAGGTAGTGGTTGTCGGGCAGCAGCACGGGGCCGTCGCCGATGGGGGTGTTCTGCTGGTAGTG
GTCGGCGAGCTGCACGCTGCCGTCCTCGATGTTGTGGCGGATCTTGAAGTTCACCTTGATGCCGTTCTTC
TGCTTGTCGGCCATGATATAGACGTTGTGGCTGTTGTAGTTGTACTCCAGCTTGTGCCCCAGGATGTTGC
CGTCCTCCTTGAAGTCGATGCCCTTCAGCTCGATGCGGTTCACCAGGGTGTCGCCCTCGAACTTCACCTC
GGCGCGGGTCTTGTAGTTGCCGTCGTCCTTGAAGAAGATGGTGCGCTCCTGGACGTAGCCTTCGGGCATG
GCGGACTTGAAGAAGTCGTGCTGCTTCATGTGGTCGGGGTAGCGGGCGAAGCACTGCAGGCCGTAGCCGA
AGGTGGTCACGAGGGTGGGCCAGGGCACGGGCAGCTTGCCGGTGGTGCAGATGAACTTCAGGGTCAGCTT
GCCGTAGGTGGCATCGCCCTCGCCCTCGCCGGACACGCTGAACTTGTGGCCGTTTACGTCGCCGTCCAGC
TCGACCAGGATGGGCACCACCCCGGTGAACAGCTCCTCGCCCTTGCTCACCACGTTGATGTCGATCTGGT
CCAGGGGGATGTACTCGCCCTCGCTGGTGATCCTGCTCTTGGCGGCCGCCTTGCTCACTGCTACTACCGG
TCGGGCGCCGTCGTCCTCGCCGATCCTGATGGCGCCCTCCCTGTTCAGGCCGTTGGCCCAGAAGCCGTTC
AGCTCCACGTCGCTCTCCCTCAGGTTGGCGTGGGTCACCAGCAGCCAAGCTCCGAACACTCCCTTAGCCA
GCACGTCCAGCACAGCGTAAGCGATGATCTCTCCGTCCACTCCGATCTTCCTAGCTCCGTCAGCCAGTCC
CCACACGATTGGGTAAGCGGTCCACAGGATCAGGGTGTAAGCTCCGATGGCCACGAAGAAGCTCCTCAGC
TTCTCGCCCTTCACCCTGGCGTTGGCGCCGCCGTTCAGCACCAGGTGCCACACCACGAAGATGTAGGCGA
TGCAGGCGATGGTGTACCATCCCCACTTCTGTGGGGTTCCCTCGCTGCCGAAAGCAGCGAACAGGCCGGT
CAGCACCATGATCAGGTCAGCCACGATGGCCATGAAGATGTGGGCTCCGCTCATTCCAGCCAGCAGTCCC
AGGTCCAGCAGCAGCAGTGGGGTGGTGATAGCCCAGTCGATGTACCTGGCGTAGTACACCTGTCGGTACA
CGGTCTCGTAGGTGTCGGGCACGTGGTCGTGCTGGGTCCTGATCACGATCTTGTTCAGGGCCACTCCGTG
GCCGGTAGCCATAGCGAAGTAGCTCAGGGCGGCGGTCAGGGTGATGATGGTGGTGATCACGTGGTACAGC
CTCCTGTTCACGGGGATCTTCCAGCTCAGGGCGGTGAAGGCGGCGCTGGCGATCAGCATCAGCACGAACA
CCACCCACAGGGTCTTGCTGCCGCTGTCGCCCACGGTCTCGTAGATGGGGGTGTCGGGCAGCACGGTTGG
CACGGGGGCCACGTGGGTTGGCTGGGCGCTCTGGGTAGCGGTTGGCAGTGGGAACAGCTGGCTGGTCTTC
ATCAGCACCTCCTCGAACTGGTCCACGATCATGGTGGCGGATCCCCCGCTGCCCCCAGAACTAGGGGCCA
CTCGCCTGCCCGTGCTCCTGAGTGCAAACGGAGAACCGGCTTGACTGACGAGCTTGGGGCTTCTGAGCAG
GGCACTGTGGCTGCTCACAGCCTCGCGAGCCTTCGTCAGCATCCAGGTCCCCATGGCAACCACCTCCGAA
ACGCCCTGTTCCCGTTGCCCCGGTAACTGCCTCCCCAACACCTGCCTGCCTTTCACTTAAAACCTGCTCC
TCCGTTGCCCTGGCCTTATATACACAATACTGCAGGACTGTGTGGGCCCAGAAGCAAGTGGACCTTGTTC
TCCCAGGGTGATGTACTGAGGGGGTTGGAGAAGGGGATGTGAACAAACTTAGTCCACAAGTGATCATCGC
TCTTCCTACCTCCCCCACCTCCAACTATAGGGCCCTTTTAACAGACGGGATGGGATTAAGTGGGGCAAAG
AGGCAGTTGCTATGGTAACGGCTAGTGGGTGCCACATTCTGGGATGGTCCTTGAGAAAGACAGGATGTAG
TTACCCTGGCAACTTCATCTCCTCTGAAGAGACAGGTATTGCCCCGTTGCCCTGGCAACAGCTGGGTTCT
AAGGTTTACAGGGGAAGCTAATTCATCTCTCCTTCCCTTCCCCCTTGTAGTCTCTGTAATGGTTTCTTTG
CTTCCTCTGGGAATTGGTCTGGTTGACTTGGCCTCTGTCTCTGTCCTTGTTTCTTTCCAGCTCTCCCTGC
TTTTTAGCCATTGTGCATATCACACCGCCACCTTAGCGTGAGAAGAAGTACCAAACAGACCCAGAATGCT
GACGGAATGACTCTGTCTGCTTTCTCACCCCTATCTGTCACCACTGAGCAGCAGGGCCCCTCCTGAGGCC
TCTGCCACAGCTCTCCCCACCCATCCTCCCAGAGGGACCATGAAGATTTGGTCTCCTGGGGCTCCTGTCC
CAGTTTCTGCTTGTGCTTCCCGTCAAGGTAGGACTGGAGAGAGGCAACTATAATGAGGTGAACGTGGCTG
GACTCACCCAGGGCTGGGCGGGTGGTGTAGATGTACCCTGCCCTGGACTCTTCTTTCCTAAACTCATTGG
TCATCTGCCCTAATGAGTTCACTCCTTCTGTATATCGTACTTGCATGCCCCCAAGGCATGGAATTTAAGA
TTAGTAATCTGAGTTCAAGTTCTAGCTCTGACATTTCTGATGTGACCCTGGGCAGGTCACTGAGGAAGCT
CTCTGCACCCCCATCTCATTTTCTAGAAAATCAGAAGAAGAACCCCATGGAGATGAAGTGACCTAAGGCC
ATAATGTTAATTAACCAAACTGGATCTCTGCTGTCCCTGTAATAAACCCGAAAATTTTGAATTTTTGTAA
TTTGTTTTTGTAATTCTTTAGTTTGTATGTCTGTTGCTATTATGTCTACTATTCTTTCCCCTGCACTGTA
CCCCCCAATCCCCCCTTTTCTTTTAAAATTGTGGATGAATACTGCCATTTGTCTGCAGAATTGGCGCACG
CAGTGCCGATCCGTTCACTAATCGAATGGATCTGTCTCTGTCTCTCTCTCCACCTTCTTCTTCTATTCCT
TCGGGCCTGTCGGGTCCCCTCGGGGTTGGGAGGTGGGTCTGAAACGATAATGGTGAATATCCCTGCCTAA
CTCTATTCACTATAGAAAGTACAGCAAAAACTATTCTTAAACCTACCAAGCCTCCTACTATCATTATGAA
TAATTTTATATACCACAGCCAATTTGTTATGTTAAACCAATTCCACAAACTTGCCCATTTATCTAATTCC
AATAATTCTTGTTCATTCTTTTCTTGCTGGTTTTGCGATTCTTCAATTAAGGAGTGTATTAAGCTTGTGT
AATTGTTAATTTCTCTGTCCCACTCCATCCAGGTCGTGTGATTCCAAATCTGTTCCAGAGATTTATTACT
CCAACTAGCATTCCAAGGCACAGCAGTGGTGCAAATGAGTTTTCCAGAGCAACCCCAAATCCCCAGGAGC
TGTTGATCCTTTAGGTATCTTTCCACAGCCAGGATTCTTGCCTGGAGCTGCTTGATGCCCCAGACTGTGA
GTTGCAACAGATGCTGTTGCGCCTCAATAGCCCTCAGCAAATTGTTCTGCTGCTGCACTATACCAGACAA
TAATTGTCTGGCCTGTACCGTCAGCGTCATTGACGCTGCGCCCATAGTGCTTCCTGCTGCTCCCAAGAAC
CCAAGGAACAAAGCTCCTATTCCCACTGCTCTTTTTTCTCTCTGCACCACTCTTCTCTTTGCCTTGGTGG
GTGCTACTCCTAATGGTTCAATTTTTACTACTTTATATTTATATAATTCACTTCTCCAATTGTCCCTCAT
ATCTCCTCCTCCAGGTCTGAAGATCAGCGGCCGCTTGCTGTGCGGTGGTCTTACTTTTGTTTTGCTCTTC
CTCTATCTTGTCTAAAGCTTCCTTGGTGTCTTTTATCTCTATCCTTTGATGCACACAATAGAGGGTTGCT
ACTGTATTATATAATGATCTAAGTTCTTCTGATCCTGTCTGAAGGGATGGTTGTAGCTGTCCCAGTATTT
GTCTACAGCCTTCTGATGTTTCTAACAGGCCAGGATTAACTGCGAATCGTTCTAGCTCCCTGCTTGCCCA
TACTATATGTTTTAATTTATATTTTTTCTTTCCCCCTGGCCTTAACCGAATTTTTTCCCATCGCGATCTA
ATTCTCCCCCGCTTAATACTGACGCTCTCGCACCCATCTCTCTCCTTCTAGCCTCCGCTAGTCAAAATTT
TTGGCGTACTCACCAGTCGCCGCCCCTCGCCTCTTGCCGTGCGCGCTTCAGCAAGCCGAGTCCTGCGTCG
AGAGAGCTCCTCTGGTTTCCCTTTCGCTTTCAAGTCCCTGTTCGGGCGCCACTGCTAGAGATTTTCCACA
CTGACTAAAAGGGTCTGAGGGATCTCTAGTTACCAGAGTCACACAACAGACGGGCACACACTACTTGAAG
CACTCAAGGCAAGCTTTATTGAGGCTTAAGCAGTGGGTTCCCTAGTTAGCCAGAGAGCTCCCAGGCTCAG
ATCTGGTCTAACCAGAGAGACCCAGTACAGGCAAAACGCGCTGCTTATATAGACCTCCCACCGTACACGC
CTACCGCCCATTTGCGTCAATGGGGCGGAGTTGTTACGACATTTTGGAAAGTCCCGTTGATTTTGGTGCC
AAAACAAACTCCCATTGACGTCAATGGGGTGGAGACTTGGAAATCCCCGTGAGTCAAACCGCTATCCACG
CCCATTGATGTACTGCCAAAACCGCATCACCATGGTAATAGCGATGACTAATACGTAGATGTACTGCCAA
GTAGGAAAGTCCCATAAGGTCATGTACTGGGCATAATGCCAGGCGGGCCATTTACCGTCATTGACGTCAA
TAGGGGGCGTACTTGGCATATGATACACTTGATGTACTGCCAAGTGGGCAGTTTACCGTAAATACTCCAC
CCATTGACGTCAATGGAAAGTCCCTATTGGCGTTACTATGGGAACATACGTCATTATTGACGTCAATGGG
CGGGGGTCGTTGGGCGGTCAGCCAGGCGGGCCATTTACCGTAAGTTATGTAACGCGGAACTCCATATATG
GGCTATGAACTAATGACCCCGTAATTGATTACTATTAATAACTAGTCAATAATCAATGTCAACGCGTATA
TCTGGCCCGTACATCGCGAAGCAGCGCAAAACGCCTAACCCTAAGCAGATTCTTCATGCAATTGTCGGTC
AAGCCTTGCCTTGTTGTAGCTTAAATTTTGCTCGCGCACTACTCAGCGACCTCCAACACACAAGCAGGGA
GCAGATACTGGCTTAACTATGCGGCATCAGAGCAGATTGTACTGAGAGTGCACCATAGGGGATCGGGAGA
TCTCCCGATCCGTCGAC
Features (pLannotate 1.2.2; 32 found; start..end, strand, type, name):
     29..133     +  promoter       AmpR promoter: bla
    134..994     +  CDS            AmpR: β-lactamase; bla; confers resistance to ampicillin, carbenicillin, and related antibiotics
   1165..1753    +  rep_origin     ori: high-copy-number ColE1/pMB1/pBR322/pUC origin of replication
   1936..2028    +  CDS            lacI (fragment): lac repressor; lacI; The lac repressor binds to the lac operator to inhibit transcription in E. coli. This inhibition can be relieved by adding lactose or isopropyl-β-D-thiogalactopyranoside (IPTG).
   2041..2062    +  protein_bind   CAP binding site: CAP binding activates transcription in the presence of cAMP. E. coli catabolite activator protein
   2077..2107    +  promoter       lac promoter: promoter for the E. coli lac operon
   2111..2133    +  protein_bind   lac operator (fragment): The lac repressor binds to the lac operator to inhibit transcription in E. coli. This inhibition can be relieved by adding lactose or isopropyl-β-D-thiogalactopyranoside (IPTG). lac repressor encoded by lacI
   2204..2325    -  polyA_signal   SV40 poly(A) signal: SV40 polyadenylation signal
   2320..2445    -  CDS            ble (fragment): BLE_KLEPN - Experimental evidence at protein level: Swiss-Prot protein existence level 1. Binding protein with a strong affinity to the bleomycin family of antibiotics. Binds to CL990; an antimitotic-antibiotic compound. From Klebsiella pneumoniae.
   2455..2829    -  CDS            BleoR: antibiotic-binding protein; Sh ble from Streptoalloteichus hindustanus; confers resistance to bleomycin, phleomycin, and Zeocin™
   2848..2895    -  promoter       EM7 promoter: synthetic bacterial promoter&nbsp
   2943..3272    -  promoter       SV40 promoter: SV40 enhancer and early promoter
   3286..3714    -  rep_origin     f1 ori (sequence partly withheld): f1 bacteriophage origin of replication; arrow indicates direction of (+) strand synthesis
   3735..3756    -  promoter       SV40 promoter (fragment): SV40 enhancer and early promoter
   3760..3984    -  polyA_signal   bGH poly(A) signal: bovine growth hormone polyadenylation signal
   4016..4196    -  LTR            5' LTR (truncated): truncated 5' long terminal repeat (LTR) from HIV-1
   4203..4784    -  CDS            nef (fragment): NEF_HV1H2 - Experimental evidence at protein level: Swiss-Prot protein existence level 1. Extracellular Nef protein targets CD4(+) T-lymphocytes for apoptosis by interacting with CXCR4 surface receptors. From Human immunodeficiency virus type 1 group M subtype B (isolate HXB2) (HIV-1).
   4721..5309    -  misc_feature   WPRE: woodchuck hepatitis virus posttranscriptional regulatory element
   5309..5333    -  misc_feature   MCS (fragment): pBluescript multiple cloning site
   5360..6076    -  CDS            EYFP: enhanced YFP mammalian codon-optimized
   6075..6134    -  CDS            KCNJ2 (fragment): KCNJ2_HUMAN - Also known as IRK1. Experimental evidence at protein level: Swiss-Prot protein existence level 1. Probably participates in establishing action potential waveform and excitability of neuronal and muscle tissues. Inward rectifier potassium channels are characterized by a greater tendency to allow potassium to flow into the cell rather than out of it. Their voltage dependence is regulated by the concentration of extracellular potassium; as external potassium is raised, the voltage range of the channel opening shifts to more positive voltages. The inward rectification is mainly due t
   6174..7040    -  CDS            nop-1: NOP1_NEUCR - Experimental evidence at protein level: Swiss-Prot protein existence level 1. Could facilitate a sensory photoresponse. From Neurospora crassa (strain ATCC 24698 / 74-OR23-1A / CBS 708.71 / DSM 1257 / FGSC 987).
   7122..8410    -  promoter       CaMKII promoter: promoter for the mouse calcium/calmodulin-dependent kinase II α subunit
   8455..8572    -  misc_feature   cPPT/CTS: central polypurine tract and central termination sequence of HIV-1
   8622..8722    -  CDS            Rev (fragment): human immunodeficiency virus 1 (HIV-1) Rev protein; rev; enhances nuclear export of unspliced and incompletely spliced viral mRNAs
   9099..9332    -  misc_feature   RRE: The Rev response element (RRE) of HIV-1 allows for Rev-dependent mRNA export from the nucleus to the cytoplasm.
   9478..9841    -  CDS            HIV-1 gag (fragment): gag protein from human immunodeficiency virus 1; gag
   9825..9950    -  misc_feature   HIV-1 Ψ: packaging signal of human immunodeficiency virus type 1
   9997..10177   -  LTR            5' LTR (truncated): truncated 5' long terminal repeat (LTR) from HIV-1
  10195..10394   -  promoter       CMV promoter: human cytomegalovirus (CMV) immediate early promoter
  10395..10774   -  enhancer       CMV enhancer: human cytomegalovirus immediate early enhancer
  10929..10981   +  misc_feature   bom (fragment): basis of mobility region from pBR322
