[The description below was written by a language model from this plasmid's Addgene catalogue record and pLannotate feature annotations shown in this document.]
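Description:
pLenti-CaMKIIa-Mac 3.0-EYFP is an 11 kb HIV-1-based lentiviral transfer plasmid for mammalian expression of an enhanced light-driven inhibitory opsin in neurons. It is maintained in E. coli through a high-copy ColE1/pUC-type origin with ampicillin selection, and the record lists a recombination-deficient host strain, as is usual for LTR-containing vectors. The backbone also carries an f1 origin and an SV40/EM7-driven bleomycin/Zeocin resistance cassette with an SV40 polyadenylation signal, located outside the viral genome.

The viral genome is transcribed from a CMV enhancer/promoter fused to a truncated 5' LTR, followed by the Ψ packaging signal with a gag fragment, the Rev response element and the cPPT/CTS. These elements support packaging, Rev-dependent nuclear export and efficient transduction when the missing viral functions are supplied in trans. A second truncated LTR, followed by a bGH polyadenylation signal, closes the unit.

Inside it, the mouse CaMKIIα promoter drives eMac 3.0-EYFP. This is the Leptosphaeria maculans opsin (annotated by homology as the related Neurospora nop-1 opsin), joined through a short trafficking sequence derived from the Kir2.1 (KCNJ2) channel to a C-terminal EYFP. The catalogue entry also lists an ER export signal, which the feature table does not annotate separately. A WPRE downstream enhances transcript expression.

According to the depositor, the added trafficking signals improve membrane targeting in mammalian cells and raise photocurrents three- to five-fold. The construct, a modified version of an earlier CaMKIIa-Mac-GFP lentiviral plasmid, is intended for optical inhibition of CaMKIIα-expressing neurons, with EYFP marking the expressing cells. Minor sequence discrepancies are noted in vector regions only and are not expected to affect function.
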