Addgene plasmid #35515: pLenti-CaMKIIa-Mac 3.0-EYFP
Purpose: Lentiviral expression of CaMKIIa-driven Mac 3.0 for optical inhibition.
Depositing lab: Karl Deisseroth. Depositing organization: Stanford University. Publication: Principles for applying optogenetic tools derived from direct comparative analysis of microbial opsins. Mattis J, Tye KM, Ferenczi EA, Ramakrishnan C, O'Shea DJ, Prakash R, Gunaydin LA, Hyun M, Fenno LE, Gradinaru V, Yizhar O, Deisseroth K. Nat Methods. 2011 Dec 18;9(2):159-72. doi: 10.1038/nmeth.1808. PubMed 22179551.
Backbone
  Vector backbone: pLenti
  Backbone size w/o insert (bp): 9245
  Modifications to backbone: Addition of a CaMKIIa promoter and a WPRE
  Vector type: Mammalian Expression, Lentiviral
Growth in bacteria
  Bacterial resistance: Ampicillin, 100 μg/mL
  Growth temperature: 37°C
  Growth strain: Stbl3
  Copy number: High Copy
Gene/Insert
  Gene/Insert name: eMac 3.0-EYFP
  Species: L. maculans
  Insert size (bp): 1766
  Mutation: Trafficking signal, ER export
  Promoter: CaMKIIa
  Tag / fusion protein: EYFP (C terminal on insert)
  Cloning method: Restriction Enzyme; 5′ cloning site BamHI (not destroyed); 3′ cloning site EcoRI (not destroyed)
  Sequencing primers: 5′ AGTCCTGCAGTATTGTGTAT; 3′ GCAATAGCATGATACAAAGG
Resource information
  A portion of this plasmid was derived from a plasmid made by: This is modified pLenti-CaMKIIa-Mac-GFP deposited at Addgene by the Boyden Lab.
Terms and licenses: Academic/Nonprofit Terms; Industry Terms: Not Available to Industry
Depositor comments: The enhanced trafficking signals allow for better membrane targeting in mammalian cells resulting in 3-5 fold increase in currents. Please note that there may be several sequence discrepancies between depositor's reference sequence and Addgene's quality control sequence. These changes are in vector regions only and should not affect plasmid function.
How to cite: pLenti-CaMKIIa-Mac 3.0-EYFP was a gift from Karl Deisseroth (Addgene plasmid # 35515 ; http://n2t.net/addgene:35515 ; RRID:Addgene_35515)
