>Addgene plasmid #35515 | pLenti-CaMKIIa-Mac 3.0-EYFP | addgene partial sequence | sequence record 46169 | mCaMKIIapro-F 5'-gcctctttgccccacttaat
GTTGGAGGTGGGGGAGGTAGGAAGAGCGATGATCACTTGTGGACTAAGTTTGTTCGCATCCCCTTCTCCA
ACCCCCTCAGTACATCACCCTGGGGGAACAGGGTCCACTTGCTCCTGGGCCCACACAGTCCTGCAGTATT
GTGTATATAAGGCCAGGGCAAAGAGGAGCAGGTTTTAAAGTGAAAGGCAGGCAGGTGTTGGGGAGGCAGT
TACCGGGGCAACGGGAACAGGGCGTTTCGGAGGTGGTTGCCATGGGGACCTGGATGCTGACGAAGGCTCG
CGAGGCTGTGAGCAGCCACAGTGCCCTGCTCAGAAGCCCCAAGCTCGTCAGTCAAGCCGGTTCTCCGTTT
GCACTCAGGAGCACGGGCAGGCGAGTGGCCCCTAGTTCTGGGGGCAGCGGGGGATCCGCCACCATGATCG
TGGACCAGTTCGAGGAGGTGCTGATGAAGACCAGCCAGCTGTTCCCACTGCCAACCGCTACCCAGAGCGC
CCAGCCAACCCACGTGGCCCCCGTGCCAACCGTGCTGCCCGACACCCCCATCTACGAGACCGTGGGCGAC
AGCGGCAGCAAGACCCTGTGGGTGGTGTTCGTGCTGATGCTGATCGCCAGCGCCGCCTTCACCGCCCTGA
GCTGGAAGATCCCCGTGAACAGGAGGCTGTACCACGTGATCACCACCATCATCACCCTGACCGCCGCCCT
GAGCTACTTCGCTATGGCTACCGGCCACGGAGTGGCCCTGAACAAGATCGTGATCAGGACCCAGCACGAC
CACGTGCCCGACACCTACGAGACCGTGTACCGACAGGTGTACTACGCCAGGTACATCGACTGGGCTATCA
CCACCC
