>Addgene plasmid #35515 | pLenti-CaMKIIa-Mac 3.0-EYFP | addgene partial sequence | sequence record 46170 | WPRE-R 5'-CATAGCGTAAAAGGAGCAACA-3'
ATTTTGTAATCCAGAGGTTGATTATCGATAAGCTTGATATCGAATTCTCATTACACCTCGTTCTCGTAGC
AGAACTTGTACAGCTCGTCCATGCCGAGAGTGATCCCGGCGGCGGTCACGAACTCCAGCAGGACCATGTG
ATCGCGCTTCTCGTTGGGGTCTTTGCTCAGGGCGGACTGGTAGCTCAGGTAGTGGTTGTCGGGCAGCAGC
ACGGGGCCGTCGCCGATGGGGGTGTTCTGCTGGTAGTGGTCGGCGAGCTGCACGCTGCCGTCCTCGATGT
TGTGGCGGATCTTGAAGTTCACCTTGATGCCGTTCTTCTGCTTGTCGGCCATGATATAGACGTTGTGGCT
GTTGTAGTTGTACTCCAGCTTGTGCCCCAGGATGTTGCCGTCCTCCTTGAAGTCGATGCCCTTCAGCTCG
ATGCGGTTCACCAGGGTGTCGCCCTCGAACTTCACCTCGGCGCGGGTCTTGTAGTTGCCGTCGTCCTTGA
AGAAGATGGTGCGCTCCTGGACGTAGCCTTCGGGCATGGCGGACTTGAAGAAGTCGTGCTGCTTCATGTG
GTCGGGGTAGCGGGCGAAGCACTGCAGGCCGTAGCCGAAGGTGGTCACGAGGGTGGGCCAGGGCACGGGC
AGCTTGCCGGTGGTGCAGATGAACTTCAGGGTCAGCTTGCCGTAGGTGGCATCGCCCTCGCCCTCGCCGG
ACACGCTGAACTTGTGGCCGTTTACGTCGCCGTCCAGCTCGACCAGGATGGGCACCACCCCGGTGAACAG
CTCCTCGCCCTTGCTCACCACGTTGATGTCGATCTGGTCCAGGGGGA
